Addgene plasmid #31122: pHYRS52
Depositing lab: Hideo Iwai. Depositing organization: University of Helsinki, Institute of Biotechnology. Publication: Segmental isotopic labelling of a multidomain protein by protein ligation by protein trans-splicing. Muona M, Aranko AS, Iwai H. Chembiochem. 2008 Dec 15. 9(18):2958-61. 10.1002/cbic.200800604 PubMed 19031436.
Backbone
  Vector backbone: pRsetA
  Backbone manufacturer: invitrogen
  Backbone size w/o insert (bp): 2894
  Vector type: Bacterial Expression
Growth in bacteria
  Bacterial resistance: Ampicillin, 100 μg/mL
  Growth temperature: 37°C
  Growth strain: DH5alpha
  Copy number: High Copy
Gene/Insert
  Gene/Insert name: Ulp1 (alt name: ubiquitin-like protein-specific protease 1)
  Species: S. cerevisiae (budding yeast)
  Insert size (bp): 660
  Mutation: Ulp1(403-621)
  Entrez Gene: ULP1 (a.k.a. YPL020C, NIB1)
  Tag / fusion protein: His (N terminal on backbone)
  Cloning method: Restriction Enzyme; 5′ cloning site BamHI (not destroyed); 3′ cloning site EcoRI (not destroyed)
  Sequencing primers: 5′ T7
Terms and licenses: Academic/Nonprofit Terms; Industry Terms: Not Available to Industry
Depositor comments: Mossessova E, Lima CD. Mol Cell. 2000 May;5(5):865-76. Note: pFGET19_Ulp1 (#64697) is a new version of pHYRS52(#31122) with kanamycin resistance.
How to cite: pHYRS52 was a gift from Hideo Iwai (Addgene plasmid # 31122 ; http://n2t.net/addgene:31122 ; RRID:Addgene_31122)
