[The description below was written by a language model from this plasmid's Addgene catalogue record and pLannotate feature annotations shown in this document.]
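Description:
pHYRS52 is a bacterial expression plasmid built on the pRSET-A backbone for producing the catalytic fragment of the Saccharomyces cerevisiae SUMO protease Ulp1 in E. coli. The insert, about 660 bp cloned between BamHI and EcoRI sites that both remain intact, encodes residues 403–621 of Ulp1 (ubiquitin-like protein-specific protease 1). This enzyme processes the yeast SUMO homologue Smt3 to its mature form and removes it from conjugated proteins. Expression is driven by a bacteriophage T7 promoter followed by the strong T7 gene 10 ribosome binding site, and transcription ends at a T7 terminator downstream of the insert, so a host supplying T7 RNA polymerase is required. An N-terminal His tag contributed by the backbone is fused to the protease. The short feature annotated just upstream of the coding region as a fragment of a composite tag most likely corresponds to this histidine stretch, which allows metal-affinity purification.

The plasmid is maintained at high copy through a ColE1/pUC-type origin and selected with ampicillin via the β-lactamase gene under its own promoter. An f1 origin is also present, permitting single-stranded DNA production. The small lacZα, lacI, bom and T7 gene 10-derived fragments in the annotation appear to be backbone remnants rather than functional elements.

The associated work concerns segmental isotopic labelling of multidomain proteins by protein trans-splicing. Recombinant Ulp1 of this kind is generally used as a reagent to cleave SUMO/Smt3 fusion tags from purified proteins, although the record does not state its role explicitly. The depositor notes that a newer kanamycin-resistant version of this construct exists.
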