Features (pLannotate 1.2.2; 13 found; start..end, strand, type, name):
      6..662     +  CDS            ULP1 (fragment): ULP1_YEAST - Experimental evidence at protein level: Swiss-Prot protein existence level 1. Protease that catalyzes two essential functions in the SUMO pathway: processing of full-length SMT3 to its mature form and deconjugation of SMT3 from targeted proteins. Has an essential role in the G2/M phase of the cell cycle. From Saccharomyces cerevisiae (strain ATCC 204508 / S288c) (Baker's yeast).
    685..734     +  CDS            SET1 (fragment): solubility-enhancement tag derived from T7 phage gene 10B
    742..789     +  terminator     T7 terminator: transcription terminator for bacteriophage T7 RNA polymerase
    815..881     +  CDS            lacZα (fragment): LacZα fragment of β-galactosidase; lacZ fragment
    886..1341    +  rep_origin     f1 ori (sequence partly withheld): f1 bacteriophage origin of replication; arrow indicates direction of (+) strand synthesis
   1344..1395    -  misc_feature   bom (fragment): basis of mobility region from pBR322
   1422..1526    +  promoter       AmpR promoter: bla
   1527..2387    +  CDS            AmpR: β-lactamase; bla; confers resistance to ampicillin, carbenicillin, and related antibiotics
   2558..3146    +  rep_origin     ori: high-copy-number ColE1/pMB1/pBR322/pUC origin of replication
   3329..3382    +  CDS            lacI (fragment): lac repressor; lacI; The lac repressor binds to the lac operator to inhibit transcription in E. coli. This inhibition can be relieved by adding lactose or isopropyl-β-D-thiogalactopyranoside (IPTG).
   3401..3419    +  promoter       T7 promoter: promoter for bacteriophage T7 RNA polymerase
   3451..3473    +  RBS            RBS: efficient ribosome binding site from bacteriophage T7 gene 10 (Olins and Rangwala, 1989)
   3493..3513    +  CDS            capTEV™ (fragment): composite tag for in vivo biotinylation, TEV protease cleavage, and 6xHis tagging
>Addgene plasmid #31122 | pHYRS52 | depositor full sequence | sequence record 51565 | pHYRS52 sequence 3526 bps
GATCCCTTGTTCCTGAATTAAATGAAAAAGACGATGACCAAGTACAAAAAGCTTTGGCATCTAGAGAAAA
TACTCAGTTAATGAATAGAGATAATATAGAGATAACAGTACGTGATTTTAAGACCTTGGCACCACGAAGA
TGGCTAAATGACACTATCATTGAGTTTTTTATGAAATACATTGAAAAATCTACCCCTAATACAGTGGCGT
TTAATTCGTTTTTCTATACCAATTTATCAGAAAGGGGTTATCAAGGCGTCCGGAGGTGGATGAAGAGAAA
GAAGACACAAATTGATAAACTTGATAAAATCTTTACACCAATAAATTTGAACCAATCCCACTGGGCGTTG
GGCATAATTGATTTAAAAAAGAAAACTATAGGTTACGTAGATTCATTATCGAATGGTCCAAATGCTATGA
GTTTCGCTATACTGACTGACTTGCAAAAATATGTTATGGAGGAAAGTAAGCATACAATAGGAGAAGACTT
TGATTTGATTCATTTAGATTGTCCGCAGCAACCAAATGGCTACGACTGTGGAATATATGTTTGTATGAAT
ACTCTCTATGGAAGTGCAGATGCGCCATTGGATTTTGATTATAAAGATGCGATTAGGATGAGAAGATTTA
TTGCCCATTTGATTTTAACCGACGCTTTAAAATAAGAATTCGAAGCTTGATCCGGCTGCTAACAAAGCCC
GAAAGGAAGCTGAGTTGGCTGCTGCCACCGCTGAGCAATAACTAGCATAACCCCTTGGGGCCTCTAAACG
GGTCTTGAGGGGTTTTTTGCTGAAAGGAGGAACTATATCCGGATCTGGCGTAATAGCGAAGAGGCCCGCA
CCGATCGCCCTTCCCAACAGTTGCGCAGCCTGAATGGCGAATGGG
[124 nt withheld, positions 886-1009]
C
[56 nt withheld, positions 1011-1066]
AGCTTTACGGCACCTCGACCG
[64 nt withheld, positions 1088-1151]
CCTTTGACGTTGGAGTCCACGTTCTTT
[37 nt withheld, positions 1179-1215]
ACCCTATCGCGGTCTATTCTTTTGATTTATAAGGGATTTTGCCGATTTCGGCCTATTGGTTAAAAAATGA
GCTGATTTAACAAATATTTAACGCGAATTTTAACAAAATATTAACGTTTACAATTTCGCCTGATGCGGTA
TTTTCTCCTTACGCATCTGTGCGGTATTTCACACCGCATACAGGTGGCACTTTTCGGGGAAATGTGCGCG
GAACCCCTATTTGTTTATTTTTCTAAATACATTCAAATATGTATCCGCTCATGAGACAATAACCCTGATA
AATGCTTCAATAATATTGAAAAAGGAAGAGTATGAGTATTCAACATTTCCGTGTCGCCCTTATTCCCTTT
TTTGCGGCATTTTGCCTTCCTGTTTTTGCTCACCCAGAAACGCTGGTGAAAGTAAAAGATGCTGAAGATC
AGTTGGGTGCACGAGTGGGTTACATCGAACTGGATCTCAACAGCGGTAAGATCCTTGAGAGTTTTCGCCC
CGAAGAACGTTTTCCAATGATGAGCACTTTTAAAGTTCTGCTATGTGATACACTATTATCCCGTATTGAC
GCCGGGCAAGAGCAACTCGGTCGCCCCCCGCGGTATTCTCAGAATGACTTGGTTGAGTACTCACCAGTCA
CAGAAAAGCATCTTACGGATGGCATGACAGTAAGAGAATTATGCAGTGCTGCCATAACCATGAGTGATAA
CACTGCGGCCAACTTACTTCTGACAACGATCGGAGGACCGAAGGAGCTAACCGCTTTTTTGCACAACATG
GGGGATCATGTAACTCGCCTTGATCGTTGGGAACCGGAGCTGAATGAAGCCATACCAAACGACGAGAGTG
ACACCACGATGCCTGTAGCAATGCCAACAACGTTGCGCAAACTATTAACTGGCGAACTACTTACTCTAGC
TTCCCGGCAACAATTAATAGACTGGATGGAGGCGGATAAAGTTGCAGGACCACTTCTGCGCTCGGCCCTT
CCGGCTGGCTGGTTTATTGCTGATAAATCTGGAGCCGGTGAGCGTGGGTCTCGCGGTATCATTGCAGCAC
TGGGGCCAGATGGTAAGCGCTCCCGTATCGTAGTTATCTACACGACGGGGAGTCAGGCAACTATGGATGA
ACGAAATAGACAGATCGCTGAGATAGGTGCCTCACTGATTAAGCATTGGTAACTGTCAGACCAAGTTTAC
TCATATATACTTTAGATTGATTTAAAACTTCATTTTTAATTTAAAAGGATCTAGGTGAAGATCCTTTTTG
ATAATCTCATGACCAAAATCCCTTAACGTGAGTTTTCGTTCCACTGAGCGTCAGACCCCGTAGAAAAGAT
CAAAGGATCTTCTTGAGATCCTTTTTTTCTGCGCGTAATCTGCTGCTTGCAAACAAAAAAACCACCGCTA
CCAGCGGTGGTTTGTTTGCCGGATCAAGAGCTACCAACTCTTTTTCCGAAGGTAACTGGCTTCAGCAGAG
CGCAGATACCAAATACTGTCCTTCTAGTGTAGCCGTAGTTAGGCCACCACTTCAAGAACTCTGTAGCACC
GCCTACATACCTCGCTCTGCTAATCCTGTTACCAGTGGCTGCTGCCAGTGGCGATAAGTCGTGTCTTACC
GGGTTGGACTCAAGACGATAGTTACCGGATAAGGCGCAGCGGTCGGGCTGAACGGGGGGTTCGTGCACAC
AGCCCAGCTTGGAGCGAACGACCTACACCGAACTGAGATACCTACAGCGTGAGCTATGAGAAAGCGCCAC
GCTTCCCGAAGGGAGAAAGGCGGACAGGTATCCGGTAAGCGGCAGGGTCGGAACAGGAGAGCGCACGAGG
GAGCTTCCAGGGGGAAACGCCTGGTATCTTTATAGTCCTGTCGGGTTTCGCCACCTCTGACTTGAGCGTC
GATTTTTGTGATGCTCGTCAGGGGGGCGGAGCCTATGGAAAAACGCCAGCAACGCGGCCTTTTTACGGTT
CCTGGGCTTTTGCTGGCCTTTTGCTCACATGTTCTTTCCTGCGTTATCCCCTGATTCTGTGGATAACCGT
ATTACCGCCTTTGAGTGAGCTGATACCGCTCGCCGCAGCCGAACGACCGAGCGCAGCGAGTCAGTGAGCG
AGGAAGCGGAAGAGCGCCCAATACGCAAACCGCCTCTCCCCGCGCGTTGGCCGATTCATTAATGCAGATC
TCGATCCCGCGAAATTAATACGACTCACTATAGGGAGACCACAACGGTTTCCCTCTAGAAATAATTTTGT
TTAACTTTAAGAAGGAGATATACATATGCGGGGTTCTCATCATCATCATCATCATGGTCTGGTTCCGCGT
G
