>Addgene plasmid #31122 | pHYRS52 | addgene partial sequence | sequence record 53764 | T7 5'-TAATACGACTCACTATAGGG-3'
ATTTTGTTTAACTTTAAGAAGGAGATATACATATGCGGGGTTCTCATCATCATCATCATCATGGTCTGGT
TCCGCGTGGATCCCTTGTTCCTGAATTAAATGAAAAAGACGATGACCAAGTACAAAAAGCTTTGGCATCT
AGAGAAAATACTCAGTTAATGAATAGAGATAATATAGAGATAACAGTACGTGATTTTAAGACCTTGGCAC
CACGAAGATGGCTAAATGACACTATCATTGAGTTTTTTATGAAATACATTGAAAAATCTACCCCTAATAC
AGTGGCGTTTAATTCGTTTTTCTATACCAATTTATCAGAAAGGGGTTATCAAGGCGTCCGGAGGTGGATG
AAGAGAAAGAAGACACAAATTGATAAACTTGATAAAATCTTTACACCAATAAATTTGAACCAATCCCACT
GGGCGTTGGGCATAATTGATTTAAAAAAGAAAACTATAGGTTACGTAGATTCATTATCGAATGGTCCAAA
TGCTATGAGTTTCGCTATACTGACTGACTTGCAAAAATATGTTATGGAGGAAAGTAAGCATACAATAGGA
GAAGACTTTGATTTGATTCATTTAGATTGTCCGCAGCAACCAAATGGCTACGACTGTGGAATATATGTTT
GTATGAATACTCTCTATGGAAGTGCAGATGCGCCATTGGATTTTGATTATAAAGATGCGATTAGGATGAG
AAGATTTATTGCCCATTTGATTTTAACCGACGCTTTAAAATAAGAATTCGAAGCTTGATCCGGCTGCTAA
CAAAGCCCGAAAGGAAGCTGAGTTGGCTGCTGCCACCGCTGAGCAATAAC
